Addgene plasmid #196025: pBEL1160
Purpose: Expression/purification of 6xHis-TEV-MlaD
Depositing lab: Gira Bhabha & Damian Ekiert. Depositing organization: NYU Grossman School of Medicine. Publication: Protein-protein interactions in the Mla lipid transport system probed by computational structure prediction and deep mutational scanning. MacRae MR, Puvanendran D, Haase MAB, Coudray N, Kolich L, Lam C, Baek M, Bhabha G, Ekiert DC. J Biol Chem. 2023 Apr 24:104744. doi: 10.1016/j.jbc.2023.104744. PubMed 37100290.
Backbone
  Vector backbone: pET21a
  Vector type: Bacterial Expression
Growth in bacteria
  Bacterial resistance: Ampicillin, 100 μg/mL
  Growth temperature: 37°C
  Growth strain: DH5alpha
  Copy number: High Copy
Gene/Insert
  Gene/Insert name: MlaD
  Species: E. coli
  Cloning method: Gibson Cloning
Terms and licenses: Academic/Nonprofit Terms; Industry Terms: Not Available to Industry
Depositor comments: Please visit https://www.biorxiv.org/content/10.1101/2022.12.09.519820v1 for bioRxiv preprint.
How to cite: pBEL1160 was a gift from Gira Bhabha & Damian Ekiert (Addgene plasmid # 196025 ; http://n2t.net/addgene:196025 ; RRID:Addgene_196025)
