[The description below was written by a language model from this plasmid's Addgene catalogue record and pLannotate feature annotations shown in this document.]
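Description:
pBEL1160 is a bacterial expression plasmid built on the pET21a backbone for production and purification of the E. coli protein MlaD carrying an N-terminal 6xHis tag followed by a TEV protease cleavage site. It is about 6.0 kb and is propagated in E. coli under ampicillin selection through the bla (AmpR) gene and its promoter. Replication relies on a ColE1/pMB1-type origin, accompanied by the pBR322-derived bom and rop elements; the catalogue lists it as high copy, although rop normally moderates copy number. An f1 origin is also present, along with residual tetracycline-resistance gene fragments from the pBR322 lineage. The annotation also picks up a loxP site and a short multiple-cloning-site fragment upstream of the AmpR promoter, whose purpose the record does not explain.

The expression cassette follows the standard pET arrangement: a T7 promoter immediately followed by a lac operator drives the insert, a T7 terminator closes the transcript, and a plasmid-borne lacI gene with its own promoter supplies repressor. Expression therefore requires a host providing T7 RNA polymerase and is induced with IPTG. The mlaD coding region, inserted by Gibson assembly, is annotated as a fragment rather than the full-length gene, so the construct may encode only part of the protein; the record does not define the boundaries. The His tag and TEV site are stated in the purpose field but are not annotated in the feature table, and a short downstream match to a T7 gene 10-derived sequence is probably a backbone remnant. MlaD is the phospholipid-binding subunit of the MlaFEDB ABC transporter, which maintains outer membrane lipid asymmetry. The plasmid was deposited with a study of protein-protein interactions in the Mla lipid transport system.
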