Features (pLannotate 1.2.2; 19 found; start..end, strand, type, name):
     30..458     +  rep_origin     f1 ori (sequence partly withheld): f1 bacteriophage origin of replication; arrow indicates direction of (+) strand synthesis
    560..593     +  protein_bind   loxP: Cre-mediated recombination occurs in the 8-bp core sequence (GCATACAT). Cre recombinase
    623..641     +  misc_feature   MCS (fragment): pBluescript multiple cloning site
    672..776     +  promoter       AmpR promoter: bla
    777..1637    +  CDS            AmpR: β-lactamase; bla; confers resistance to ampicillin, carbenicillin, and related antibiotics
   1808..2396    +  rep_origin     ori: high-copy-number ColE1/pMB1/pBR322/pUC origin of replication
   2582..2721    -  misc_feature   bom: basis of mobility region from pBR322
   2823..3014    -  CDS            rop: Rop protein, which maintains plasmids at low copy number; rop
   3031..3411    +  CDS            YPB1_ECOLX: Protein predicted: Swiss-Prot protein existence level 4. From Escherichia coli.
   3483..3774    -  CDS            TcR (fragment): tetracycline efflux protein; tet; confers resistance to tetracycline
   3789..3810    -  protein_bind   CAP binding site: CAP binding activates transcription in the presence of cAMP. E. coli catabolite activator protein
   3823..4905    -  CDS            lacI: lac repressor; lacI; The lac repressor binds to the lac operator to inhibit transcription in E. coli. This inhibition can be relieved by adding lactose or isopropyl-β-D-thiogalactopyranoside (IPTG).
   4906..4983    -  promoter       lacI promoter: lacI
   4991..5270    -  CDS            TcR (fragment): tetracycline efflux protein; tet; confers resistance to tetracycline
   5292..5310    +  promoter       T7 promoter: promoter for bacteriophage T7 RNA polymerase
   5311..5335    +  protein_bind   lac operator: The lac repressor binds to the lac operator to inhibit transcription in E. coli. This inhibition can be relieved by adding lactose or isopropyl-β-D-thiogalactopyranoside (IPTG). lac repressor encoded by lacI
   5420..5875    +  CDS            mlaD (fragment): MLAD_ECOLI - Also known as yrbD. Experimental evidence at protein level: Swiss-Prot protein existence level 1. Part of the ABC transporter complex MlaFEDB, which is involved in a phospholipid transport pathway that maintains lipid asymmetry in the outer membrane by retrograde trafficking of phospholipids from the outer membrane to the inner membrane (PubMed:19383799, PubMed:27529189). MlaD functions in substrate binding with strong affinity for phospholipids and modulates ATP hydrolytic activity of the complex (PubMed:27529189). From Escherichia coli (strain K12).
   5901..5950    +  CDS            SET1 (fragment): solubility-enhancement tag derived from T7 phage gene 10B
   5958..6005    +  terminator     T7 terminator: transcription terminator for bacteriophage T7 RNA polymerase
>Addgene plasmid #196025 | pBEL1160 | addgene full sequence | sequence record 385724 | Addgene NGS Result
GAGGAACTATATCCGGATTGGCGAATGGG
[124 nt withheld, positions 30-153]
C
[91 nt withheld, positions 155-245]
A
[49 nt withheld, positions 247-295]
CCTTTGACGTTGGAGTCCACGTTCTTT
[37 nt withheld, positions 323-359]
ACCCTATCTCGGTCTATTCTTTTGATTTATAAGGGATTTTGCCGATTTCGGCCTATTGGTTAAAAAATGA
GCTGATTTAACAAAAATTTAACGCGAATTTTAACAAAATATTAACGCTTACAATTTAGGTGGCACTTTTC
GGGGAACGACGACCTGCAGCCAAGCTAGCTTGGCTGGACGTAAACTCCTCTTCAGACCTAATAACTTCGT
ATAGCATACATTATACGAAGTTATATTAAGGGTTATTGAATATGATCGGAATTGGGCTGCAGGAATTCGA
TAGCTTGGCTGCAGGTCGACCTCGAGGATGTGCGCGGAACCCCTATTTGTTTATTTTTCTAAATACATTC
AAATATGTATCCGCTCATGAGACAATAACCCTGATAAATGCTTCAATAATATTGAAAAAGGAAGAGTATG
AGTATTCAACATTTCCGTGTCGCCCTTATTCCCTTTTTTGCGGCATTTTGCCTTCCTGTTTTTGCTCACC
CAGAAACGCTGGTGAAAGTAAAAGATGCTGAAGATCAGTTGGGTGCACGAGTGGGTTACATCGAACTGGA
TCTCAACAGCGGTAAGATCCTTGAGAGTTTTCGCCCCGAAGAACGTTTTCCAATGATGAGCACTTTTAAA
GTTCTGCTATGTGGCGCGGTATTATCCCGTATTGACGCCGGGCAAGAGCAACTCGGTCGCCGCATACACT
ATTCTCAGAATGACTTGGTTGAGTACTCACCAGTCACAGAAAAGCATCTTACGGATGGCATGACAGTAAG
AGAATTATGCAGTGCTGCCATAACCATGAGTGATAACACTGCGGCCAACTTACTTCTGACAACGATCGGA
GGACCGAAGGAGCTAACCGCTTTTTTGCACAACATGGGGGATCATGTAACTCGCCTTGATCGTTGGGAAC
CGGAGCTGAATGAAGCCATACCAAACGACGAGCGTGACACCACGATGCCTGCAGCAATGGCAACAACGTT
GCGCAAACTATTAACTGGCGAACTACTTACTCTAGCTTCCCGGCAACAATTAATAGACTGGATGGAGGCG
GATAAAGTTGCAGGACCACTTCTGCGCTCGGCCCTTCCGGCTGGCTGGTTTATTGCTGATAAATCTGGAG
CCGGTGAGCGTGGCTCTCGCGGTATCATTGCAGCACTGGGGCCAGATGGTAAGCCCTCCCGTATCGTAGT
TATCTACACGACGGGGAGTCAGGCAACTATGGATGAACGAAATAGACAGATCGCTGAGATAGGTGCCTCA
CTGATTAAGCATTGGTAACTGTCAGACCAAGTTTACTCATATATACTTTAGATTGATTTAAAACTTCATT
TTTAATTTAAAAGGATCTAGGTGAAGATCCTTTTTGATAATCTCATGACCAAAATCCCTTAACGTGAGTT
TTCGTTCCACTGAGCGTCAGACCCCGTAGAAAAGATCAAAGGATCTTCTTGAGATCCTTTTTTTCTGCGC
GTAATCTGCTGCTTGCAAACAAAAAAACCACCGCTACCAGCGGTGGTTTGTTTGCCGGATCAAGAGCTAC
CAACTCTTTTTCCGAAGGTAACTGGCTTCAGCAGAGCGCAGATACCAAATACTGTCCTTCTAGTGTAGCC
GTAGTTAGGCCACCACTTCAAGAACTCTGTAGCACCGCCTACATACCTCGCTCTGCTAATCCTGTTACCA
GTGGCTGCTGCCAGTGGCGATAAGTCGTGTCTTACCGGGTTGGACTCAAGACGATAGTTACCGGATAAGG
CGCAGCGGTCGGGCTGAACGGGGGGTTCGTGCACACAGCCCAGCTTGGAGCGAACGACCTACACCGAACT
GAGATACCTACAGCGTGAGCTATGAGAAAGCGCCACGCTTCCCGAAGGGAGAAAGGCGGACAGGTATCCG
GTAAGCGGCAGGGTCGGAACAGGAGAGCGCACGAGGGAGCTTCCAGGGGGAAACGCCTGGTATCTTTATA
GTCCTGTCGGGTTTCGCCACCTCTGACTTGAGCGTCGATTTTTGTGATGCTCGTCAGGGGGGCGGAGCCT
ATGGAAAAACGCCAGCAACGCGGCCTTTTTACGGTTCCTGGCCTTTTGCTGGCCTTTTGCTCACATGTTC
TTTCCTGCGTTATCCCCTGATTCTGTGGATAACCGTATTACCGCCTTTGAGTGAGCTGATACCGCTCGCC
GCAGCCGAACGACCGAGCGCAGCGAGTCAGTGAGCGAGGAAGCGGAAGAGCGCCTGATGCGGTATTTTCT
CCTTACGCATCTGTGCGGTATTTCACACCGCAATGGTGCACTCTCAGTACAATCTGCTCTGATGCCGCAT
AGTTAAGCCAGTATACACTCCGCTATCGCTACGTGACTGGGTCATGGCTGCGCCCCGACACCCGCCAACA
CCCGCTGACGCGCCCTGACGGGCTTGTCTGCTCCCGGCATCCGCTTACAGACAAGCTGTGACCGTCTCCG
GGAGCTGCATGTGTCAGAGGTTTTCACCGTCATCACCGAAACGCGCGAGGCAGCTGCGGTAAAGCTCATC
AGCGTGGTCGTGAAGCGATTCACAGATGTCTGCCTGTTCATCCGCGTCCAGCTCGTTGAGTTTCTCCAGA
AGCGTTAATGTCTGGCTTCTGATAAAGCGGGCCATGTTAAGGGCGGTTTTTTCCTGTTTGGTCACTGATG
CCTCCGTGTAAGGGGGATTTCTGTTCATGGGGGTAATGATACCGATGAAACGAGAGAGGATGCTCACGAT
ACGGGTTACTGATGATGAACATGCCCGGTTACTGGAACGTTGTGAGGGTAAACAACTGGCGGTATGGATG
CGGCGGGACCAGAGAAAAATCACTCAGGGTCAATGCCAGCGCTTCGTTAATACAGATGTAGGTGTTCCAC
AGGGTAGCCAGCAGCATCCTGCGATGCAGATCCGGAACATAATGGTGCAGGGCGCTGACTTCCGCGTTTC
CAGACTTTACGAAACACGGAAACCGAAGACCATTCATGTTGTTGCTCAGGTCGCAGACGTTTTGCAGCAG
CAGTCGCTTCACGTTCGCTCGCGTATCGGTGATTCATTCTGCTAACCAGTAAGGCAACCCCGCCAGCCTA
GCCGGGTCCTCAACGACAGGAGCACGATCATGCGCACCCGTGGGGCCGCCATGCCGGCGATAATGGCCTG
CTTCTCGCCGAAACGTTTGGTGGCGGGACCAGTGACGAAGGCTTGAGCGAGGGCGTGCAAGATTCCGAAT
ACCGCAAGCGACAGGCCGATCATCGTCGCGCTCCAGCGAAAGCGGTCCTCGCCGAAAATGACCCAGAGCG
CTGCCGGCACCTGTCCTACGAGTTGCATGATAAAGAAGACAGTCATAAGTGCGGCGACGATAGTCATGCC
CCGCGCCCACCGGAAGGAGCTGACTGGGTTGAAGGCTCTCAAGGGCATCGGTCGAGATCCCGGTGCCTAA
TGAGTGAGCTAACTTACATTAATTGCGTTGCGCTCACTGCCCGCTTTCCAGTCGGGAAACCTGTCGTGCC
AGCTGCATTAATGAATCGGCCAACGCGCGGGGAGAGGCGGTTTGCGTATTGGGCGCCAGGGTGGTTTTTC
TTTTCACCAGTGAGACGGGCAACAGCTGATTGCCCTTCACCGCCTGGCCCTGAGAGAGTTGCAGCAAGCG
GTCCACGCTGGTTTGCCCCAGCAGGCGAAAATCCTGTTTGATGGTGGTTAACGGCGGGATATAACATGAG
CTGTCTTCGGTATCGTCGTATCCCACTACCGAGATATCCGCACCAACGCGCAGCCCGGACTCGGTAATGG
CGCGCATTGCGCCCAGCGCCATCTGATCGTTGGCAACCAGCATCGCAGTGGGAACGATGCCCTCATTCAG
CATTTGCATGGTTTGTTGAAAACCGGACATGGCACTCCAGTCGCCTTCCCGTTCCGCTATCGGCTGAATT
TGATTGCGAGTGAGATATTTATGCCAGCCAGCCAGACGCAGACGCGCCGAGACAGAACTTAATGGGCCCG
CTAACAGCGCGATTTGCTGGTGACCCAATGCGACCAGATGCTCCACGCCCAGTCGCGTACCGTCTTCATG
GGAGAAAATAATACTGTTGATGGGTGTCTGGTCAGAGACATCAAGAAATAACGCCGGAACATTAGTGCAG
GCAGCTTCCACAGCAATGGCATCCTGGTCATCCAGCGGATAGTTAATGATCAGCCCACTGACGCGTTGCG
CGAGAAGATTGTGCACCGCCGCTTTACAGGCTTCGACGCCGCTTCGTTCTACCATCGACACCACCACGCT
GGCACCCAGTTGATCGGCGCGAGATTTAATCGCCGCGACAATTTGCGACGGCGCGTGCAGGGCCAGACTG
GAGGTGGCAACGCCAATCAGCAACGACTGTTTGCCCGCCAGTTGTTGTGCCACGCGGTTGGGAATGTAAT
TCAGCTCCGCCATCGCCGCTTCCACTTTTTCCCGCGTTTTCGCAGAAACGTGGCTGGCCTGGTTCACCAC
GCGGGAAACGGTCTGATAAGAGACACCGGCATACTCTGCGACATCGTATAACGTTACTGGTTTCACATTC
ACCACCCTGAATTGACTCTCTTCCGGGCGCTATCATGCCATACCGCGAAAGGTTTTGCGCCATTCGATGG
TGTCCGGGATCTCGACGCTCTCCCTTATGCGACTCCTGCATTAGGAAGCAGCCCAGTAGTAGGTTGAGGC
CGTTGAGCACCGCCGCCGCAAGGAATGGTGCATGCAAGGAGATGGCGCCCAACAGTCCCCCGGCCACGGG
GCCTGCCACCATACCCACGCCGAAACAAGCGCTCATGAGCCCGAAGTGGCGAGCCCGATCTTCCCCATCG
GTGATGTCGGCGATATAGGCGCCAGCAACCGCACCTGTGGCGCCGGTGATGCCGGCCACGATGCGTCCGG
CGTAGAGGATCGAGATCTCGATCCCGCGAAATTAATACGACTCACTATAGGGGAATTGTGAGCGGATAAC
AATTCCCCTCTAGAAATAATTTTGTTTAACTTTGGCCCAGGAGATATACATATGCATCACCACCATCACC
ATGAAAATCTGTATTTTCAGACGTCCATACGTACTGAACCGACCTACACGCTTTATGCGACGTTCGATAA
CATTGGCGGCCTGAAAGCGCGCTCTCCGGTCAGTATTGGTGGCGTTGTTGTGGGTCGGGTGGCGGATATT
ACGCTGGACCCGAAAACCTATCTGCCGCGCGTAACGCTGGAAATTGAACAACGTTATAACCACATTCCAG
ATACCAGTTCGCTGAGCATTCGTACTTCCGGCCTGCTGGGGGAACAATATCTGGCATTAAACGTCGGTTT
TGAAGACCCGGAACTGGGGACTGCTATCCTGAAGGATGGCGATACAATTCAGGACACTAAGTCTGCGATG
GTGCTGGAAGATCTCATTGGTCAGTTCCTTTACGGTAGTAAAGGCGATGACAATAAGAATAGTGGCGATG
CGCCAGCTGCTGCGCCAGGTAATAATGAAACCACTGAACCTGTGGGTACAACGAAATAAGAGAGACCGGC
CGGCCGATCCGGCTGCTAACAAAGCCCGAAAGGAAGCTGAGTTGGCTGCTGCCACCGCTGAGCAATAACT
AGCATAACCCCTTGGGGCCTCTAAACGGGTCTTGAGGGGTTTTTTGCTGAAAG
